>Addgene plasmid #63828 | pTd-4-15-13-3 | addgene partial sequence | sequence record 108578 | mCherry-F 5'-ccccgtaatgcagaagaaga-3'
GGCGAAATCAAGATGCGCTTAAAGTTAAAAGACGGCGGTCACTACGACGCAGAAGTTAAAACGACGTACA
TGGCCAAGAAACCGGTTCAGTTACCGGGCGCTTACAAAACCGACATCAAACTCGACATCACCAGCCACAA
CGAAGACTACACCATCGTCGAACAGTACGAACGCGCAGAAGGTCGTCACAGCACCGGTGCTGAATTCGTA
CACCTAAGGAGGTGTACAGCATGAAACGTAAACTCGAGGAACTTTTCACGGGGGTCGTCCCAATTCTGGT
AGAATTAGACGGTGATGTAAACGGGCACAAGTTTAGCGTCAGCGGAGAGGGCGAGGGGGACGCCACCTAC
GGTAAACTTACCCTTAAGTTTATTTGCACGACGGGCAAATTACCCGTTCCGTGGCCAACGCTCGTCACTA
CTTTCGGCTACGGCGTTCAGTGCTTCGCGAGATATCCGGATCACATGAAGCAGCACGATTTCTTCAAGTC
GGCCATGCCAGAGGGTTACGTTCAGGAGAGAACTATATTTTTCAAGGACGACGGCAATTACAAGACACGC
GCCGAAGTCAAGTTCGAAGGCGATACCCTGGTTAACCGTATCGAGTTAAAAGGTATCGATTTTAAAGAAG
ACGGAAACATTCTCGGTCACAAACTCGAATACAACTATAACAGCCATAATGTCTACATTATGGCTGAC
