>Addgene plasmid #63828 | pTd-4-15-13-3 | addgene partial sequence | sequence record 108579 | jkRFP-R 5'-gctttggaaccgtactggaa-3'
GCCTTTGGTAACTTTGAGTTTAGCGGTCTGGGTACCTTCGTACGGACGACCTTCGCCTTCCCCTTCGATT
TCGAACTCGTGACCGTTAACCGAGCCCTCCATGCGAACTTTAAAACGCATAAATTCTTTGATAACGTCTT
CGGAGCTCGCTTTCATGATACCTCCTTACGGAGGTATTTTTTGACGTCCTTATAGAGTTCGTCCATACCG
AGGGTGATGCCTGCCGCCGTTACAAATTCGAGAAGGACCATGTGGTCGCGCTTCTCGTTTGGATCTTTGG
AGAGCGCGCTCTGGGTGCTGAGATAATGATTGTCCGGGAGGAGGACCGGACCGTCGCCGATCGGCGTATT
CTGTTGGTAATGGTCGGCGAGCTGTACCGAGCCGTCCTCGATGTTATGACGAATCTTAAAGTTTGCTTTG
ATACCGTTCTTTTGTTTATCGGCGGTAATGTAGACGTTATCGGAAATCGCGTTATACTCTAACTTGTGAC
CTAAAATGTTGCCGTCCTCTTTGAAGTCGATACCTTTGAGTTCGATGCGATTAACGAGCGTATCGCCCTC
GAACTTAACTTCTGCGCGGGTTTTATAATTACCGTCGTCCTTGAAGAAGATGGTGCGCTCCTGTACATAG
CCTTCGGGCATAGCCGATTTGAAGAAATCGTGTTGCTTCATGTGGTCTGGATAGCGCGCGAAGCACTGGA
CGCCCCAGGTAAGGGTGGTAACTAACGT
