>Addgene plasmid #63828 | pTd-4-15-13-3 | depositor partial sequence | sequence record 109549 | Insert DNA Sequence
TCTAGAACTAGAATAACTAGATAACTCTATAGGAGAATAATGGTCGACAAGGGCGAAGAACTCTTTACCG
GCGTCGTCCCGATCCTGGTAGAGCTTGACGGCGATGTCAACGGTCATAAGTTTAGCGTTAGCGGCGAAGG
CGAGGGCGACGCGACGTACGGTAAATTAACCTTAAAATTCATCTGTACAACCGGTAAATTACCGGTACCG
TGGCCCACGTTAGTTACCACCCTTACCTGGGGCGTCCAGTGCTTCGCGCGCTATCCAGACCACATGAAGC
AACACGATTTCTTCAAATCGGCTATGCCCGAAGGCTATGTACAGGAGCGCACCATCTTCTTCAAGGACGA
CGGTAATTATAAAACCCGCGCAGAAGTTAAGTTCGAGGGCGATACGCTCGTTAATCGCATCGAACTCAAA
GGTATCGACTTCAAAGAGGACGGCAACATTTTAGGTCACAAGTTAGAGTATAACGCGATTTCCGATAACG
TCTACATTACCGCCGATAAACAAAAGAACGGTATCAAAGCAAACTTTAAGATTCGTCATAACATCGAGGA
CGGCTCGGTACAGCTCGCCGACCATTACCAACAGAATACGCCGATCGGCGACGGTCCGGTCCTCCTCCCG
GACAATCATTATCTCAGCACCCAGAGCGCGCTCTCCAAAGATCCAAACGAGAAGCGCGACCACATGGTCC
TTCTCGAATTTGTAACGGCGGCAGGCATCACCCTCGGTATGGACGAACTCTATAAGGACGTCAAAAAATA
CCTCCGTAAGGAGGTATCATGAAAGCGAGCTCCGAAGACGTTATCAAAGAATTTATGCGTTTTAAAGTTC
GCATGGAGGGCTCGGTTAACGGTCACGAGTTCGAAATCGAAGGGGAAGGCGAAGGTCGTCCGTACGAAGG
TACCCAGACCGCTAAACTCAAAGTTACCAAAGGCGGTCCCTTACCGTTCGCTTGGGATATTTTAAGCCCG
CAGTTCCAGTACGGTTCCAAAGCTTACGTTAAACACCCGGCGGACATCCCGGACTACCTTAAATTATCCT
TCCCCGAAGGGTTTAAGTGGGAGCGCGTTATGAACTTCGAGGACGGCGGCGTCGTTACCGTTACCCAGGA
CTCCTCCCTTCAAGACGGCGAGTTCATCTACAAAGTTAAACTTCGCGGTACCAACTTCCCATCCGATGGT
CCGGTCATGCAGAAGAAGACCATGGGTTGGGAAGCTTCCACCGAGCGCATGTATCCGGAGGACGGCGCTT
TAAAAGGCGAAATCAAGATGCGCTTAAAGTTAAAAGACGGCGGTCACTACGACGCAGAAGTTAAAACGAC
GTACATGGCCAAGAAACCGGTTCAGTTACCGGGCGCTTACAAAACCGACATCAAACTCGACATCACCAGC
CACAACGAAGACTACACCATCGTCGAACAGTACGAACGCGCAGAAGGTCGTCACAGCACCGGTGCTGAAT
TCGTACACCTAAGGAGGTGTACAGCATGAAACGTAAACTCGAGGAACTTTTCACGGGGGTCGTCCCAATT
CTGGTAGAATTAGACGGTGATGTAAACGGGCACAAGTTTAGCGTCAGCGGAGAGGGCGAGGGGGACGCCA
CCTACGGTAAACTTACCCTTAAGTTTATTTGCACGACGGGCAAATTACCCGTTCCGTGGCCAACGCTCGT
CACTACTTTCGGCTACGGCGTTCAGTGCTTCGCGAGATATCCGGATCACATGAAGCAGCACGATTTCTTC
AAGTCGGCCATGCCAGAGGGTTACGTTCAGGAGAGAACTATATTTTTCAAGGACGACGGCAATTACAAGA
CACGCGCCGAAGTCAAGTTCGAAGGCGATACCCTGGTTAACCGTATCGAGTTAAAAGGTATCGATTTTAA
AGAAGACGGAAACATTCTCGGTCACAAACTCGAATACAACTATAACAGCCATAATGTCTACATTATGGCT
GACAAACAGAAGAACGGCATTAAGGTTAACTTCAAAATTCGCCACAACATCGAAGACGGTAGCGTCCAAC
TAGCAGACCATTATCAACAAAATACTCCTATCGGCGACGGCCCAGTCCTTTTACCAGACAACCATTACCT
TAGCACACAAAGCGCCCTTAGCAAAGATCCCAACGAGAAGCGCGACCACATGGTCCTTCTCGAATTTGTC
ACAGCGGCAGGGATCACCCACGGCATGGACGAACTCTACAAATAATAATTAATTAAAAAAAAAAACCCCG
CCCCTGACAGGGCGGGGTTTTTTTTTCTAATATGCGGCCGCCATCAAATAAAACGAAAGGCTCAGTCGAA
AGACTGGGCCTTTCGTTTTATCTGTTGTTTGTCGGTGAACGCTCTCCTGAGTAGGACAAATCCGCCGCCC
TAGAGCATGC
