>Addgene plasmid #63828 | pTd-4-15-13-3 | addgene partial sequence | sequence record 109566 | CAT-R 5'-GCAACTGACTGAAATGCCTC-3'
TATATCCAGTGATTTTTTTCTCCATTTTAGCTTCCTTAGCTCCTGAAAATCTCGATAACTCAAAAAATAC
GCCCGGTAGTGATCTTATTTCATTATGGTGAAAGTTGGAACCTCTTACGTGAACCTAGGCCTTACTGCAG
ATCACACTGGCTCACCTTCGGGTGGGCCTTTCTGCGTTTATATACTAGAGAGAGAATATAAAAAGCCAGA
TTATTAATCCGGCTTTTTTATTATTTAGGATCCATTGACGGCTAGCTCAGTCCAAGGTACAGTGCTAGCT
TCTAGAACTAGAATAACTAGATAACTCTATAGGAGAATAATGGTCGACAAGGGCGAAGAACTCTTTACCG
GCGTCGTCCCGATCCTGGTAGAGCTTGACGGCGATGTCAACGGTCATAAGTTTAGCGTTAGCGGCGAAGG
CGAGGGCGACGCGACGTACGGTAAATTAACCTTAAAATTCATCTGTACAACCGGTAAATTACCGGTACCG
TGGCCCACGTTAGTTACCACCCTTACCTGGGGCGTCCAGTGCTTCGCGCGCTATCCAGACCACATGAAGC
AACACGATTTCTTCAAATCGGCTATGCCCGAAGGCTATGTACAGGAGCGCACCATCTTCTTCAAGGACGA
CGGTAATTATAAAACCCGCGCAGAAGTTAAGTTCGAGGGCGATACGCTCGTTAATCGCATCGAACTCAAA
GGTATCGACTTC
