[The description below was written by a language model from this plasmid's Addgene catalogue record.]
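Description:
pTd-4-15-13-3 is a bacterial expression plasmid built on the FTV3 backbone. It is maintained at high copy number in E. coli (the record lists DH10B as the propagation strain) under chloramphenicol selection. The record does not name the origin of replication, gives no feature table, and lists the cloning sites used to assemble the insert as unknown.

The payload is a synthetic three-gene operon encoding the fluorescent reporters CFP, mRFP1 and GFPmut3b, in that order, transcribed from J23100, a strong constitutive sigma-70 promoter from the Anderson collection. The three coding sequences sit on a single polycistronic mRNA with an intergenic distance of -4 nt at each junction. This means each downstream start codon overlaps the end of the preceding open reading frame, an arrangement that favours ribosome re-initiation and translational coupling. The junctions were designed with defined coupling energies: -15 kcal/mol between CFP and RFP, and -13 kcal/mol between RFP and GFP. These values describe inhibitory mRNA structure that ribosomes translating the upstream gene can unfold, which in turn affects translation of the downstream gene. The ribosome binding site driving CFP is specified at a translation initiation rate of roughly 1000 on the arbitrary-unit scale, setting the upstream translation level that feeds into the coupled genes.

The plasmid was made to validate a biophysical model of translational coupling in bacterial operons. The three spectrally distinct reporters allow expression of each cistron to be measured separately and compared with model predictions for this combination of intergenic distance, coupling energy and upstream translation rate.
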