Addgene plasmid #63828: pTd-4-15-13-3
Purpose: This plasmid is designed to validate the biophysical model of translational coupling
Depositing lab: Howard Salis. Depositing organization: Pennsylvania State University. Publication: A predictive biophysical model of translational coupling to coordinate and control protein expression in bacterial operons. Tian T, Salis HM. Nucleic Acids Res. 2015 Aug 18;43(14):7137-51. doi: 10.1093/nar/gkv635. Epub 2015 Jun 27. PubMed 26117546.
Backbone
  Vector backbone: FTV3
  Vector type: Bacterial Expression
Growth in bacteria
  Bacterial resistance: Chloramphenicol, 25 μg/mL
  Growth temperature: 37°C
  Growth strain: DH10B
  Copy number: High Copy
Gene/Insert
  Gene/Insert name: CFP, mRFP1 and GFPmut3b
  Species: Synthetic
  Mutation: The intergenic distance between each gene is -4 nt. The dG_coupling between CFP and RFP is -15kcal/mol, dG_coupling between RFP and GFP is -13kcal/mol . CFPRBS is around 1000 au
  Promoter: J23100
  Cloning method: Restriction Enzyme; 5′ cloning site unknown (unknown if destroyed); 3′ cloning site unknown (unknown if destroyed)
  Sequencing primers: 5′ Cat-R
Terms and licenses: Academic/Nonprofit Terms; Industry Terms: Not Available to Industry
How to cite: pTd-4-15-13-3 was a gift from Howard Salis (Addgene plasmid # 63828 ; http://n2t.net/addgene:63828 ; RRID:Addgene_63828)
